>Addgene plasmid #133481 | pAV0747 | addgene full sequence | sequence record 263773 | Addgene NGS Result
TCGCGCGTTTCGGTGATGACGGTGAAAACCTCTGACACATGCAGCTCCCGGAGACGGTCACAGCTTGTCT
GTAAGCGGATGCCGGGAGCAGACAAGCCCGTCAGGGCGCGTCAGCGGGTGTTGGCGGGTGTCGGGGCTGG
CTTAACTATGCGGCATCAGAGCAGATTGTACTGAGAGTGCACCATAACCGGGTATTAGTCAAAACTAGTA
TACTTTTTCTCGGAGTATAATACACAATATCGGTGCAAATAGGTTTTAAAATTGCTCCAATCACATGTTC
TTAAGAAAAAAACGTCAAAAGAAATCTAAGTATTCCCAAAATAATTCCTCCTGACATGAGAAGAATAAAA
AACACTAAGATGCATTGTCAGTATGAAACACAAGCCAAAGTTGCTAACAATAGGATCAATTCTTACTTAC
TGGCAATGTTACGAGGAATCTTGGTAGGAGGATGTTTGGCAACATAACGTTCTTTTGAATTTGTTTTTAC
ACGACGAGTAATGTTCTTCTGAAACTGTGTGTTTGCACGACGCTGAGAGGGAGTTTGAACCGTCTAAAAG
ACATAGTTAGGATCCATGATGCACAGATTTCTAAAGATAAAACTACTTACAGGCATGTTGGTTTATTAAA
AAAGAAAAACAGGAATGATAAGAGGGAAAGAATACGTGTACAGAGCGCTTACATAATGAGTGAGTGTCAT
TATTGAGGAATGCCATGTCAGATTTGACACAACTCAGAACTTATTAACTTTTTATGATTGGAACTTTTGT
TTTGCCCAAGGAATTTTTAATGGAAGAAGTTGTTTTATAAATGATATTGAATTTATATCCACTCTTTTTA
GCGCATTTGCATCTCTACTTTAGGTTCTTCTTTGACTAGATTCTAGGATGCGTATTGGATATACTGGTCT
TTGAATCATTGTCGAAAAAAAAATTCATGGTTGTACCCATGAGCAAACTGCTTTTGTGGTTATCCATGTG
CTTCTTTTGTTCAGCATCTATCTTCTTAATCGCATGGAAGATTTGATTTAAACCAAAAGAAATATTGTTA
AACTTTGACAGAAGCTTTAAATTTTGATTCCATACATTAAATGGATAAAACTCCTGAAGCTTAGCTACAA
ATCCCACTGGCTATATGTATGCATTTGTGTTAAAAAAGTTTGTATAGATTATTTAATCTACTCAGCATTC
TTTCTCTAAATAGGAATTTGTTACTTAATGGAGAAAAAAATGTTTCGATTTACCTAGTGTATTTGTTTGT
ATACTCACGTTTAATTTCAAACATCCATTCTATCTTGTGTAATTTTTGGCATGGTGAAAAAGATAATCAG
CCTTATAATCTTTACAAAAGTAAGAAATTCTGTAAATAAGCCTTAATGCCCTTGCTTTAAATTAAAATGG
TTCTTTTTCATGATAATGTTTGCACTTTGTGAATATATTTTAGATAGTTCTGTGAGGTATAATTAAGATG
TTTTAGAGACTTATACAATTTTGTCTTTATAAATTCTTAATTGATTTTACCATCCCAGTTTAACTATGCT
TCGTCGGCATCTCTGCACATGTCGTGTTTTCTTACCGTATTGTCCTACCAAGAACCTCTTTTTTGCTTGG
ATCGAAATTAAAGGTTTAAAAGCAAAGTTATGGATGCTAGAGTATTTCAAAGCTATTCAGCTAGAGCTGA
GGGGATGAAAAATCCCATTGCCAAGGAATTGTTGGCTTTGATGGAAGAAAAGCAAAGCAACTTGTCAGTC
GCGGTCGATTTGACGAAGAAATCCGAAATCTTAGAATTGGTAGATAAAATTGGACCCTATGTCTGTGTTA
TCAAGACACATATTGACGTTGTCGAGGATTTCGACCAGGATATGGTAGAAAAACTGGTGGCCTTAGGTAA
AAAGCATCGTTTTCTTATCTTTGAGGATCGCAAATTCGCAGACATTGGAAATACCGTCAAGCTACAATAT
GCATCTGGTGTGTACAAAATTGCTTCTTGGGCTCATATCACAAATTGCCATACAGTGCCAGGCGAGGGTA
TTATACAAGGCCTCAAAGAAGTTGGTTTACCTTTGGGACGTGGTCTCTTGCTTTTGGCTGAAATGTCTTC
CAAAGGCTCTTTGGCTACTGGTTCCTACACAGAGAAAACCTTAGAATGGTTTGAGAAGCATACCGATTTT
TGCTTTGGCTTTATAGCTGGTCGTCGATTTCCTAACCTTCAAAGCGACTACATAACTATGTCCCCTGGTA
TCGGCTTGGATGTTAAAGGAGACGGGCTGGGACAGCAATATCGTACTCCTGAAGAAGTGATTGTAAACTG
CGGTAGCGATATCATCATTGTTGGTCGTGGAGTTTATGGAGCTGGTCGTAATCCTGTTGTCGAAGCCAAG
AGATATAGAGAAGCTGGTTGGAAGGCATATCAGCAAAGACTTTCTCAGCATTAAAAAAAGACTAATGTAA
AATTTTTTTGGTTGGTTATTGAAAAAGTCGATGCCTTGTTTGCGTTTGTTTTCCTAGGCGTTTTATGTCA
GAAGGCATTTAGAATTAGTATACAAGTACTCTTTGGTAAAATTTTATGTAGCGACTAAAATATTAACTAT
TATAGATAAACACCTTGGGAATAAAAAGTAATTTGCTATAGTAATTTATTAAACATGCTCCTACAACATT
ACCACAATCTTTTCTCTTGGATTGACATTGAATAAGAAAAGAGTGAATTTTTTTAGACTTGTAATGATAA
CTATGTACAAAGCCAATGAAAGATGTATGTAGATGAATGTAAAATACCATGTAGACAAACAAGATAAAAC
TTGGTTATAAACATTGGTGTTGGAACAGAATAAATTAGATGTCAAAAAGTTTCGTCAATATCACAAGCTT
GCTAGGGCGGTGTGAAATACCGCACAGATGCGTAAGGAGAAAATACCGCATCAGGAAATTGTAAGCGTTA
ATATTTTGTTAAAATTCGCGTTAAATTTTTGTTAAATCAGCTCATTTTTTAACCAATAGGCCGAAATCGG
CAAAATCCCTTATAAATCAAAAGAATAGACCGAGATAGGGT
[37 nt withheld, positions 3052-3088]
AAAGAACGTGGACTCCAACGTCAAAGG
[49 nt withheld, positions 3116-3164]
T
[91 nt withheld, positions 3166-3256]
G
[124 nt withheld, positions 3258-3381]
CCATTCGCCATTCAGGCTGCGCAACTGTTGGGAAGGGCGATCGGTGCGGGCCTCTTCGCTATTACGCCAG
CTGGCGAAAGGGGGATGTGCTGCAAGGCGATTAAGTTGGGTAACGCCAGGGTTTTCCCAGTCACGACGTT
GTAAAACGACGGCCAGTGAGCGCGCGTAATACGACTCACTATAGGGCGAATTGGGTACCGGGCCCATTTA
AATAGAGATGTGGTCTATCCATCGAAAAGATTATTAAAGAAGATTTAGTAAATTAGTCGTGTATTTCGTA
TTTAATCAGCTTAAAACACTGTATATAAGCGCAATTTTATGTCTGTTCAGCGAGCAATTTAATTTGTTCT
GCAAAAAGGAAGCCTTTACTGCCATCAAACTATTTGCTAGAAACGCATTAATTGCAAAAACAAGTAGGTA
ATTTTGAACCGCCTAAAACTTAGTTTCAATGGGAAGGTCTGTGTGATTGATTTATCTTTATAACGAGGGT
TAAAACAGTAGTTATGGGGAATTTTATATGTATACAAATGAAAACCAATTTTAAACCTTGGACTAAAAAA
AACCCAAAGTATGTTCACTCAAACTCTTTTTAAAGCATCAAAATATATATGCAGTAAATCTTAATAAAAT
ATTTTCTTTTTGGTAAAATTTGTGCACAAATCAATAAGCGTTCTATGTTTCATTTACAGCTTGCGTGCCC
TTTCAGAAGTGGTTGGTATTGATATGCAGGGTGTAGCGCGGCTTTAATTAGCCACGAACGTACTGCTACT
AGTTTGCATTTTAAAGAAGATAAGAGACTGTAACTGAAGGAGGGAGCTTATAGAAACAATATTTTGTTTC
AAAAAAGCCAGTAAAAGCGTAATATAGTGAGAATTTTGGCTTTTTGAAGCAAAGTTTGCAACTCGAGGTC
GACGAATTCTTAATTAACATGGCAAGCTCCAAGGGTGAAGAGCTATTTACTGGGGTTGTACCCATTTTGG
TAGAACTGGACGGAGATGTAAACGGACATAAATTCTCTGTTAGAGGTGAGGGCGAAGGCGATGCCACCAA
TGGTAAATTGACTCTGAAGTTTATATGCACTACGGGTAAATTACCTGTTCCTTGGCCAACCCTAGTAACA
ACTTTGACATATGGTGTTCAATGTTTCTCAAGATACCCAGACCATATGAAAAGGCATGATTTCTTTAAAA
GTGCTATGCCAGAAGGCTACGTGCAAGAGAGAACTATCTCCTTTAAGGATGACGGTACGTATAAAACACG
AGCAGAAGTGAAATTCGAAGGGGATACACTAGTTAATCGCATCGAATTAAAGGGTATAGACTTTAAGGAA
GATGGTAATATTCTCGGCCATAAACTTGAGTATAATTTCAACTCGCATAATGTGTACATTACAGCTGACA
AACAAAAGAACGGAATTAAAGCGAATTTTAAAATCAGGCACAACGTCGAAGATGGGTCTGTTCAACTTGC
CGATCATTATCAGCAAAACACCCCTATTGGTGATGGTCCAGTCTTGTTACCCGATAATCACTACTTAAGC
ACACAGTCTAGATTGTCAAAAGATCCGAATGAAAAGCGTGATCACATGGTTTTATTGGAATTTGTCACCG
CTGCAGGAATAACTCACGGAATGGACGAGCTTTATAAGCCCGGGGCGGCCGCTTAAGGCGCGCCTCATGT
AATTAGTTATGTCACGCTTACATTCACGCCCTCCTCCCACATCCGCTCTAACCGAAAAGGAAGGAGTTAG
ACAACCTGAAGTCTAGGTCCCTATTTATTTTTTTTAATAGTTATGTTAGTATTAAGAACGTTATTTATAT
TTCAAATTTTTCTTTTTTTTCTGTACAAACGCGTGTACGCATGTAACATTATACTGAAAACCTTGCTTGA
GAAGGTTTTGGGACGCTCGAAGGCTTTAATTTGCAGATCTGAGCTCCAGCTTTTGTTCCCTTTAGTGAGG
GTTAATTGCGCGCTTGGCGTAATCATGGTCATAGCTGTTTCCTGTGTGAAATTGTTATCCGCTCACAATT
CCACACAACATACGAGCCGGAAGCATAAAGTGTAAAGCCTGGGGTGCCTAATGAGTGAGCTAACTCACAT
TAATTGCGTTGCGCTCACTGCCCGCTTTCCAGTCGGGAAACCTGTCGTGCCAGCTGCATTAATGAATCGG
CCAACGCGCGGGGAGAGGCGGTTTGCGTATTGGGCGCTCTTCCGCTTCCTCGCTCACTGACTCGCTGCGC
TCGGTCGTTCGGCTGCGGCGAGCGGTATCAGCTCACTCAAAGGCGGTAATACGGTTATCCACAGAATCAG
GGGATAACGCAGGAAAGAACATGTGAGCAAAAGGCCAGCAAAAGGCCAGGAACCGTAAAAAGGCCGCGTT
GCTGGCGTTTTTCCATAGGCTCCGCCCCCCTGACGAGCATCACAAAAATCGACGCTCAAGTCAGAGGTGG
CGAAACCCGACAGGACTATAAAGATACCAGGCGTTTCCCCCTGGAAGCTCCCTCGTGCGCTCTCCTGTTC
CGACCCTGCCGCTTACCGGATACCTGTCCGCCTTTCTCCCTTCGGGAAGCGTGGCGCTTTCTCATAGCTC
ACGCTGTAGGTATCTCAGTTCGGTGTAGGTCGTTCGCTCCAAGCTGGGCTGTGTGCACGAACCCCCCGTT
CAGCCCGACCGCTGCGCCTTATCCGGTAACTATCGTCTTGAGTCCAACCCGGTAAGACACGACTTATCGC
CACTGGCAGCAGCCACTGGTAACAGGATTAGCAGAGCGAGGTATGTAGGCGGTGCTACAGAGTTCTTGAA
GTGGTGGCCTAACTACGGCTACACTAGAAGAACAGTATTTGGTATCTGCGCTCTGCTGAAGCCAGTTACC
TTCGGAAAAAGAGTTGGTAGCTCTTGATCCGGCAAACAAACCACCGCTGGTAGCGGTGGTTTTTTTGTTT
GCAAGCAGCAGATTACGCGCAGAAAAAAAGGATCTCAAGAAGATCCTTTGATCTTTTCTACGGGGTCTGA
CGCTCAGTGGAACGAAAACTCACGTTAAGGGATTTTGGTCATGAGATTATCAAAAAGGATCTTCACCTAG
ATCCTTTTAAATTAAAAATGAAGTTTTAAATCAATCTAAAGTATATATGAGTAAACTTGGTCTGACAGTT
ACCAATGCTTAATCAGTGAGGCACCTATCTCAGCGATCTGTCTATTTCGTTCATCCATAGTTGCCTGACT
CCCCGTCGTGTAGATAACTACGATACGGGAGGGCTTACCATCTGGCCCCAGTGCTGCAATGATACCGCGA
GACCCACGCTCACCGGCTCCAGATTTATCAGCAATAAACCAGCCAGCCGGAAGGGCCGAGCGCAGAAGTG
GTCCTGCAACTTTATCCGCCTCCATCCAGTCTATTAATTGTTGCCGGGAAGCTAGAGTAAGTAGTTCGCC
AGTTAATAGTTTGCGCAACGTTGTTGCCATTGCTACAGGCATCGTGGTGTCACGCTCGTCGTTTGGTATG
GCTTCATTCAGCTCCGGTTCCCAACGATCAAGGCGAGTTACATGATCCCCCATGTTGTGCAAAAAAGCGG
TTAGCTCCTTCGGTCCTCCGATCGTTGTCAGAAGTAAGTTGGCCGCAGTGTTATCACTCATGGTTATGGC
AGCACTGCATAATTCTCTTACTGTCATGCCATCCGTAAGATGCTTTTCTGTGACTGGTGAGTACTCAACC
AAGTCATTCTGAGAATAGTGTATGCGGCGACCGAGTTGCTCTTGCCCGGCGTCAATACGGGATAATACCG
CGCCACATAGCAGAACTTTAAAAGTGCTCATCATTGGAAAACGTTCTTCGGGGCGAAAACTCTCAAGGAT
CTTACCGCTGTTGAGATCCAGTTCGATGTAACCCACTCGTGCACCCAACTGATCTTCAGCATCTTTTACT
TTCACCAGCGTTTCTGGGTGAGCAAAAACAGGAAGGCAAAATGCCGCAAAAAAGGGAATAAGGGCGACAC
GGAAATGTTGAATACTCATACTCTTCCTTTTTCAATATTATTGAAGCATTTATCAGGGTTATTGTCTCAT
GAGCGGATACATATTTGAATGTATTTAGAAAAATAAACAAATAGGGGTTCCGCGCACATTTCCCCGAAAA
GTGCCACCTGACGTCTAAGAAACCATTATTATCATGACATTAACCTATAAAAATAGGCGTATCACGAGGC
CCTTTCGTC
Features (pLannotate 1.2.2; 18 found; start..end, strand, type, name):
    137..186     +  misc_feature   bom (fragment): basis of mobility region from pBR322
    284..553     -  CDS            tam14: TAM14_SCHPO - Experimental evidence at transcript level: Swiss-Prot protein existence level 2. May interact with target proteins during translocation into the lumen of the endoplasmic reticulum. May protect unfolded target proteins against degradation and facilitate correct glycosylation (By similarity). From Schizosaccharomyces pombe (strain 972 / ATCC 24843) (Fission yeast).
   1640..2434    +  CDS            S. pombe ura4: orotidine 5'-phosphate decarboxylase, required for uracil biosynthesis; Schizosaccharomyces pombe ura4
   2877..2925    +  misc_feature   bom (fragment): basis of mobility region from pBR322
   2953..3381    -  rep_origin     f1 ori (sequence partly withheld): f1 bacteriophage origin of replication; arrow indicates direction of (+) strand synthesis
   3385..3540    -  CDS            lacZα (fragment): LacZα fragment of β-galactosidase; lacZ fragment
   3548..3566    +  promoter       T7 promoter: promoter for bacteriophage T7 RNA polymerase
   4319..5029    +  CDS            Superfolder GFP: Superfolder GFP is a basic (constitutively fluorescent) green fluorescent protein published in 2005, derived from Aequorea victoria. It is reported to be a very rapidly-maturing weak dimer.
   5056..5305    +  terminator     CYC1 terminator: S. cerevisiae CYC1; transcription terminator for CYC1
   5330..5348    -  promoter       T3 promoter: promoter for bacteriophage T3 RNA polymerase
   5393..5409    -  protein_bind   lac operator: The lac repressor binds to the lac operator to inhibit transcription in E. coli. This inhibition can be relieved by adding lactose or isopropyl-β-D-thiogalactopyranoside (IPTG). lac repressor encoded by lacI
   5417..5447    -  promoter       lac promoter: promoter for the E. coli lac operon
   5462..5483    -  protein_bind   CAP binding site: CAP binding activates transcription in the presence of cAMP. E. coli catabolite activator protein
   5496..5588    -  CDS            lacI (fragment): lac repressor; lacI; The lac repressor binds to the lac operator to inhibit transcription in E. coli. This inhibition can be relieved by adding lactose or isopropyl-β-D-thiogalactopyranoside (IPTG).
   5771..6359    -  rep_origin     ori: high-copy-number ColE1/pMB1/pBR322/pUC origin of replication
   6530..7390    -  CDS            AmpR: β-lactamase; bla; confers resistance to ampicillin, carbenicillin, and related antibiotics
   7391..7495    -  promoter       AmpR promoter: bla
   7590..35      +  CDS            rop (fragment) (across the origin): Rop protein, which maintains plasmids at low copy number; rop
