[The description below was written by a language model from this plasmid's Addgene catalogue record and pLannotate feature annotations shown in this document.]
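Description:
pAV0747 is a fission yeast expression plasmid of about 7.6 kb built on the pUra4(AfeI) backbone, one of a set of stable integration vectors designed for Schizosaccharomyces pombe. It carries no yeast replication origin in the annotated features. Instead, it is meant to be integrated into the genome at the ura4 locus. The feature table shows the S. pombe ura4 coding sequence (orotidine 5'-phosphate decarboxylase, needed for uracil biosynthesis) together with flanking genomic sequence that includes the neighbouring tam14 gene. This region presumably provides the homology for targeting, and ura4 would serve as the prototrophic marker. The AfeI in the backbone name suggests linearisation at that site before transformation, although the record does not spell this out. In E. coli the plasmid is maintained at high copy through a ColE1/pUC-type origin and selected with ampicillin via the AmpR (β-lactamase) gene. An f1 origin, remnants of lacZα and the lac promoter/operator, and T7 and T3 promoters flanking the cloning region are carried over from a standard phagemid cloning scaffold.

The payload is superfolder GFP, a rapidly maturing green fluorescent protein, followed by the Saccharomyces cerevisiae CYC1 transcription terminator. According to the catalogue entry, expression is driven by the S. pombe pom1 promoter. This promoter is not annotated in the automated feature list, but it plausibly occupies the unannotated stretch between the T7 promoter and the sfGFP coding sequence. The construct gives single-copy, stably integrated sfGFP expression at pom1 promoter strength. The record does not state a specific application, but such a plasmid could act as a fluorescent reference strain source or as a modular template for making pom1-promoter-driven sfGFP fusions.
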