Addgene plasmid #133481: pAV0747
Purpose: Expression in fission yeast from promoter ppom1 , integrated at ura4 locus
Depositing lab: Sophie Martin. Depositing organization: Universite de Lausanne (UNIL). Publication: A toolbox of stable integration vectors in the fission yeast Schizosaccharomyces pombe. Vjestica A, Marek M, Nkosi PJ, Merlini L, Liu G, Berard M, Billault-Chaumartin I, Martin SG. J Cell Sci. 2020 Jan 8;133(1). pii: jcs.240754. doi: 10.1242/jcs.240754. PubMed 31801797.
Backbone
  Vector backbone: pUra4(AfeI)(pAV0133)
  Vector type: Yeast Expression
Growth in bacteria
  Bacterial resistance: Ampicillin, 100 μg/mL
  Growth temperature: 37°C
  Growth strain: DH5alpha
  Copy number: High Copy
Gene/Insert
  Gene/Insert name: pUra4(AfeI)-p(pom1)-sfGFP-terminator(ScCYC1)
  Species: S. pombe (fission yeast)
  Cloning method: Unknown
Terms and licenses: Academic/Nonprofit Terms; Industry Terms: Not Available to Industry
Depositor comments: Please see the Resource Information section for an annotated Genbank file.
How to cite: pAV0747 was a gift from Sophie Martin (Addgene plasmid # 133481 ; http://n2t.net/addgene:133481 ; RRID:Addgene_133481)
